>Addgene plasmid #185690 | pTW045 | addgene full sequence | sequence record 367250 | Addgene Partial NGS Result
GTAGGCGGTGCTACAGAGTTCTTGAAGTGGTGGCCTAACTACGGCTACACTAGAAGGACAGTATTTGGTA
TCTGCGCTCTGCTGAAGCCAGTTACCTTCGGAAAAAGAGTTGGTAGCTCTTGATCCGGCAAACAAACCAC
CGCTGGTAGCGGTGGTTTTTTTGTTTGCAAGCAGCAGATTACGCGCAGAAAAAAAGGATCTCAAGAAGAT
CCTTTGATCTTTTCTACGGGGTCTGACGCTCAGTGGAACGAAAACTCACGTTAAGGGATTTTGGTCATGC
ATTCTAGGTACTAAAACAATTCATCCAGTAAAATATAATATTTTATTTTCTCCCAATCAGGCTTGATCCC
CAGTAAGTCAAAAAATAGCTCGACATACTGTTCTTCCCCGATATCCTCCCTGATCGACCGGACGCAGAAG
GCAATGTCATACCACTTGTCCGCCCTGCCGCTTCTCCCAAGATCAATAAAGCCACTTACTTTGCCATCTT
TCACAAAGATGTTGCTGTCTCCCAGGTCGCCGTGGGAAAAGACAAGTTCCTCTTCGGGCTTTTCCGTCTT
TAAAAAATCATACAGCTCGCGCGGATCTTTAAATGGAGTGTCTTCTTCCCAGTTTTCGCAATCCACATCG
GCCAGATCGTTATTCAGTAAGTAATCCAATTCGGCTAAGCGGCTGTCTAAGCTATTCGTATAGGGACAAT
CCGATATGTCGATGGAGTGAAAGAGCCTGATGCACTCCGCATACAGCTCGATAATCTTTTCAGGGCTTTG
TTCATCTTCATACTCTTCCGAGCAAAGGACGCCATCGGCCTCACTCATGAGCAGATTGCTCCAGCCATCA
TGCCGTTCAAAGTGCAGGACCTTTGGAACAGGCAGCTTTCCTTCCAGCCATAGCATCATGTCCTTTTCCC
GTTCCACATCATAGGTGGTCCCTTTATACCGGCTGTCCGTCATTTTTAAATATAGGTTTTCATTTTCTCC
CACCAGCTTATATACCTTAGCAGGAGACATTCCTTCCGTATCTTTTACGCAGCGGTATTTTTCGATCAGT
TTTTTCAATTCCGGTGATATTCTCATTTTAGCCATTTATTATTTCCTTCCTCTTTTCTACAGTATTTAAA
GATACCCCAAGAAGCTAATTATAACAAGACGAACTCCAATTCACTGTTCCTTGCATTCTAAAACCTTAAA
TACCAGAAAACAGCTTTTTCAAAGTTGTTTTCAAAGTTGGCGTATAACATAGTATCGACGGAGCCGATTT
TGAAACCGCGGTGATCACAGGCAGCAACGCTCTGTCATCGTTACAATCAACATGCTACCCTCCGCGAGAT
CATCCGTGTTTCAAACCCGGCAGCTTAGTTGCCGTTCTTCCGAATAGCATCGGTAACATGAGCAAAGTCT
GCCGCCTTACAACGGCTCTCCCGCTGACGCCGTCCCGGACTGATGGGCTGCCTGTATCGAGTGGTGATTT
TGTGCCGAGCTGCCGGTCGGGGAGCTGTTGGCTGGCTGGTGGCAGGATATATTGTGGTGTAAACAAATTG
ACGCTTAGACAACTTAATAACACATTGCGGACGTTTTTAATGTACTGAATTAACGCCGAATTAATTCGGG
GGATCTGGATTTTAGTACTGGATTTTGGTTTTAGGAATTAGAAATTTTATTGATAGAAGTATTTTACAAA
TACAAATACATACTAAGGGTTTCTTATATGCTCAACACATGAGCGAAACCCTATAGGAACCCTAATTCCC
TTATCTGGGAACTACTCACACATTATTATGGAGAAACTCGAGCTTGTCGATCGACAGATCCCGGTCGGCA
TCTACTCTATTTCTTTGCCCTCGGACGAGTGCTGGGGCGTCGGTTTCCACTATCGGCGAGTACTTCTACA
CAGCCATCGGTCCAGACGGCCGCGCTTCTGCGGGCGATTTGTGTACGCCCGACAGTCCCGGCTCCGGATC
GGACGATTGCGTCGCATCGACCCTGCGCCCAAGCTGCATCATCGAAATTGCCGTCAACCAAGCTCTGATA
GAGTTGGTCAAGACCAATGCGGAGCATATACGCCCGGAGTCGTGGCGATCCTGCAAGCTCCGGATGCCTC
CGCTCGAAGTAGCGCGTCTGCTGCTCCATACAAGCCAACCACGGCCTCCAGAAGAAGATGTTGGCGACCT
CGTATTGGGAATCCCCGAACATCGCCTCGCTCCAGTCAATGACCGCTGTTATGCGGCCATTGTCCGTCAG
GACATTGTTGGAGCCGAAATCCGCGTGCACGAGGTGCCGGACTTCGGGGCAGTCCTCGGCCCAAAGCATC
AGCTCATCGAGAGCCTGCGCGACGGACGCACTGACGGTGTCGTCCATCACAGTTTGCCAGTGATACACAT
GGGGATCAGCAATCGCGCATATGAAATCACGCCATGTAGTGTATTGACCGATTCCTTGCGGTCCGAATGG
GCCGAACCCGCTCGTCTGGCTAAGATCGGCCGCAGCGATCGCATCCATAGCCTCCGCGACCGGTTGTAGA
ACAGCGGGCAGTTCGGTTTCAGGCAGGTCTTGCAACGTGACACCCTGTGAACGGCGGGAGATGCAATAGG
TCAGGCTCTCGCTAAACTCCCCAATGTCAAGCACTTCCGGAATCGGGAGCGCGGCCGATGCAAAGTGCCG
ATAAACATAACGATCTTTGTAGAAACCATCGGCGCAGCTATTTACCCGCAGGACATATCCACGCCCTCCT
ACATCGAAGCTGAAAGCACGAGATTCTTCGCCCTCCGAGAGCTGCATCAGGTCGGACACGCTGTCGAACT
TTTCGATCAGAAACTTCTCGACAGACGTCGCGGTGAGTTCAGGCTTTTTCATAAGCTTCTGCAAAAGAGA
ACCAGACAACAGGGTAAGTGCCTAGCAGTAAACAAACAGAACTCATCACAAGCAAACAGCAACATCATAT
TCATACCAACAGGTCATGTGTGTTCATCACATCATTAGTACTAAGCATGCCATCATCCAAGTATATCAAA
GTAAGGGCAAAGAGCATGCATGATCATCAGGTGCACAAAAGAATCATCAAATTGTAGCAGTACATATCTT
CATCTATCATGCATATCTATCCATAACAGGACGATGCATGTTGACCAGGTAAAAGCTACAGGATCCTATA
GGAACAGCAGCGTATATATCTTCACCAATCTTAGCATCTTAATCATGTGGCACATGCAGTTTCAATTTAA
GCACATGAGCTAGTTGATTATGAGGTACCAGAGAATCATCAAACTGATGTAGCAGCATATATCCTCATCT
ATCATGCAATCTAATCTAATCTAACTAAACAGGAAAGGTGTGCTATTCAGTTAAAAGCTACCGCATCATA
TACAAACGGCAGCATAAGAAAAAGCATAATCATCTTAATCATGCAACAAACGCAGATTCATAATAAGCCC
AAGAGCTAGCTTGTGATGATCTTATTCTACTCTGATCTACAGCAATCAGATAACGACCTAACCTTGCACA
TGGCAACAAAACAATCGATCGGACGAATCAGTTGTTTGTTCCTAGCTAGCACCATCGAACCAGATAATAG
ATGCACGTACAGATCCCGAAAACGAACCCAAAAACAGGGCAGACCTAGCTGAACCTAGGCAGCGACCCAG
CAGATCGTGAGAACGATCTCATCTACGAACAGCCTAGAAGCAACCCCACGATTCCCGGACAAACGACCTA
AAATCCCCACAAATCACATGAGCATGACAGGATAAACAGCGGAACCGATCAGATCTACACGAAAACCCCA
CCTCCCAGCCACCCACGATCAGGAAACACGCGGATCTAGCATGATTTCGTCAACGCCTCAGCCTAGTTCC
TAGCCACAGACCAAGCAGAACCACCAAACCACGCCGAGCGAGGAGATGGGGCAAGAGGACGGGGGAGACG
ATCGCCGTACCTTGAAGCGGGGGAAGGATCGCCGAGGGTCGCGAGGAGAGCAATTTGGATTTGGAACCCG
GGGGTTGTGCGCTCCGAACGATGAGACGATGTGAGATTGTGGGAAGAGGCGCGGAGGGCCCTGTATTTAT
GGGCTGCGACGGGGGGAGGAGAGGTGGGGAGGGTTGGGGAAGGAATCCCCCACCCGTGCCGTGACGGTTC
CGGGCCGTGTGAGAGGAGCCCGCTCGTCTCCGCCACGCAATTTCCGCGATCGGAGCGGAGCTTTCGAGAG
GCGGCTGGATGGTTGGTGGCCGTTAGATTTGTAGACGCCGTTAACGCCTCGCCTCCACCGGGAAGAGTTT
TGAGCAGCCGCTTATGACAATGGCTTAACGACGTTAGACGGAGCGTTAGTGGCAGGCCATGATAGAATAG
ACGTATTGCAATGGGATTATAATTAAATAAATAAGAATATAATAAGATATGGCAAGTCGGCACTCATGAC
ATGGTCTTCGAAATGATAGTGCTCACTTTCTTAGCCGAGAAAGTTGACGCGACTGATTTAGAAGTTAAGA
TATTATTTCTCTCTTCTTTTCTTTCCTCGTCATATAAGGATGAAATAAACTTTAGAGATTGCCGGTAGTG
ATTTTGGATTTCGGCGATCAGGCTTGGTTTGCCGGTTTCGGACGGTGTGCCTTAGGCCACCCGCAGTGTA
TCTTGTAATGTTCAACCGATAAGCAAGGGTGGGGCTCAAGCAAGTAGTAAACAACTATGTCAAATGTCAC
CATGGTTATGGTCTTGTTTAGTTGGCTTCTTGGCCGATTCATTAATGCAGCTGGCACGACAGGTTTCCCG
ACTGGAAAGCGGGCAGTGAGCGCAACGCAATTAATGTGAGTTAGCTCACTCATTAGGCACCCCAGGCTTT
ACACTTTATGCTTCCGGCTCGTATGTTGTGTGGAATTGTGAGCGGATAACAATTTCACACAGGAAACAGC
TATGACATGATTACGAATTCGAGCTCGGTACCCGGGGATCTGCAGGCGCGCCTGCAGTGCAGCGTGACCC
GGTCGTGCCCCTCTCTAGAGATAATGAGCATTGCATGTCTAAGTTATAAAAAATTACCACATATTTTTTT
TGTCACACTTGTTTGAAGTGCAGTTTATCTATCTTTATACATATATTTAAACTTTACTCTACGAATAATA
TAATCTATAGTACTACAATAATATCAGTGTTTTAGAGAATCATATAAATGAACAGTTAGACATGGTCTAA
AGGACAATTGAGTATTTTGACAACAGGACTCTACAGTTTTATCTTTTTAGTGTGCATGTGTTCTCCTTTT
TTTTTGCAAATAGCTTCACCTATATAATACTTCATCCATTTTATTAGTACATCCATTTAGGGTTTAGGGT
TAATGGTTTTTATAGACTAATTTTTTTAGTACATCTATTTTATTCTATTTTAGCCTCTAAATTAAGAAAA
CTAAAACTCTATTTTAGTTTTTTTATTTAATAATTTAGATATAAAATAGAATAAAATAAAGTGACTAAAA
ATTAAACAAATACCCTTTAAGAAATTAAAAAAACTAAGGAAACATTTTTCTTGTTTCGAGTAGATAATGC
CAGCCTGTTAAACGCCGTCGACGAGTCTAACGGACACCAACCAGCGAACCAGCAGCGTCGCGTCGGGCCA
AGCGAAGCAGACGGCACGGCATCTCTGTCGCTGCCTCTGGACCCCTCTCGAGAGTTCCGCTCCACCGTTG
GACTTGCTCCGCTGTCGGCATCCAGAAATTGCGTGGCGGAGCGGCAGACGTGAGCCGGCACGGCAGGCGG
CCTCCTCCTCCTCTCACGGCACCGGCAGCTACGGGGGATTCCTTTCCCACCGCTCCTTCGCTTTCCCTTC
CTCGCCCGCCGTAATAAATAGACACCCCCTCCACACCCTCTTTCCCCAACCTCGTGTTGTTCGGAGCGCA
CACACACACAACCAGATCTCCCCCAAATCCACCCGTCGGCACCTCCGCTTCAAGGTACGCCGCTCGTCCT
CCCCCCCCCCCCTCTCTACCTTCTCTAGATCGGCGTTCCGGTCCATGGTTAGGGCCCGGTAGTTCTACTT
CTGTTCATGTTTGTGTTAGATCCGTGTTTGTGTTAGATCCGTGCTGCTAGCGTTCGTACACGGATGCGAC
CTGTACGTCAGACACGTTCTGATTGCTAACTTGCCAGTGTTTCTCTTTGGGGAATCCTGGGATGGCTCTA
GCCGTTCCGCAGACGGGATCGATTTCATGATTTTTTTTGTTTCGTTGCATAGGGTTTGGTTTGCCCTTTT
CCTTTATTTCAATATATGCCGTGCACTTGTTTGTCGGGTCATCTTTTCATGCTTTTTTTTGTCTTGGTTG
TGATGATGTGGTCTGGTTGGGCGGTCGTTCTAGATCGGAGTAGAATTAATTCTGTTTCAAACTACCTGGT
GGATTTATTAATTTTGGATCTGTATGTGTGTGCCATACATATTCATAGTTACGAATTGAAGATGATGGAT
GGAAATATCGATCTAGGATAGGTATACATGTTGATGCGGGTTTTACTGATGCATATACAGAGATGCTTTT
TGTTCGCTTGGTTGTGATGATGTGGTGTGGTTGGGCGGTCGTTCATTCGTTCTAGATCGGAGTAGAATAC
TGTTTCAAACTACCTGGTGTATTTATTAATTTTGGAACTGTATGTGTGTGTCATACATCTTCATAGTTAC
GAGTTTAAGATGGATGGAAATATCGATCTAGGATAGGTATACATGTTGATGTGGGTTTTACTGATGCATA
TACATGATGGCATATGCAGCATCTATTCATATGCTCTAACCTTGAGTACCTATCTATTATAATAAACAAG
TATGTTTTATAATTATTTTGATCTTGATATACTTGGATGATGGCATATGCAGCAGCTATATGTGGATTTT
TTTAGCCCTGCCTTCATACGCTATTTATTTGCTTGGTACTGTTTCTTTTGTCGATGCTCACCCTGTTGTT
TGGTGTTACTTCCTGCAGGAAGCATGTCTGAGCCACCTCGGGCTGAGACCTTTGTATTCCTGGACCTAGA
AGCCACTGGGCTCCCAAACATGGACCCTGAGATTGCAGAGATATCCCTTTTTGCTGTTCACCGCTCTTCC
CTGGAGAACCCAGAACGGGATGATTCTGGTTCCTTGGTGCTGCCCCGTGTTCTGGACAAGCTCACACTGT
GCATGTGCCCGGAGCGCCCCTTTACTGCCAAGGCCAGTGAGATTACTGGTTTGAGCAGCGAAAGCCTGAT
GCACTGCGGGAAGGCTGGTTTCAATGGCGCTGTGGTAAGGACACTGCAGGGCTTCCTAAGCCGCCAGGAG
GGCCCCATCTGCCTTGTGGCCCACAATGGCTTCGATTATGACTTCCCACTGCTGTGCACGGAGCTACAAC
GTCTGGGTGCCCATCTGCCCCAAGACACTGTCTGCCTGGACACACTGCCTGCATTGCGGGGCCTGGACCG
TGCTCACAGCCACGGCACCAGGGCTCAAGGCCGCAAAAGCTACAGCCTGGCCAGTCTCTTCCACCGCTAC
TTCCAGGCTGAACCCAGTGCTGCCCATTCAGCAGAAGGTGATGTGCACACCCTGCTTCTGATCTTCCTGC
ATCGTGCTCCTGAGCTGCTCGCCTGGGCAGATGAGCAGGCCCGCAGCTGGGCTCATATTGAGCCCATGTA
CGTGCCACCTGATGGTCCAAGCCTCGAAGCCGGCTCCGGCGCCACCAACTTCTCCCTCCTCAAGCAAGCC
GGCGACGTGGAGGAGAACCCAGGCCCAATGGACAAGAAGTACTCGATCGGCCTCGACATCGGGACGAACT
CAGTTGGCTGGGCCGTGATCACCGACGAGTACAAGGTGCCCTCTAAGAAGTTCAAGGTCCTGGGGAACAC
CGACCGCCATTCCATCAAGAAGAACCTCATCGGCGCTCTCCTGTTCGACAGCGGGGAGACCGCTGAGGCT
ACGAGGCTCAAGAGAACCGCTAGGCGCCGGTACACGAGAAGGAAGAACAGGATCTGCTACCTCCAAGAGA
TTTTCTCCAACGAGATGGCCAAGGTTGACGATTCATTCTTCCACCGCCTGGAGGAGTCTTTCCTCGTGGA
GGAGGATAAGAAGCACGAGCGGCATCCCATCTTCGGCAACATCGTGGACGAGGTTGCCTACCACGAGAAG
TACCCTACGATCTACCATCTGCGGAAGAAGCTCGTGGACTCCACCGATAAGGCGGACCTCAGACTGATCT
ACCTCGCTCTGGCCCACATGATCAAGTTCCGCGGCCATTTCCTGATCGAGGGGGATCTCAACCCAGACAA
CAGCGATGTTGACAAGCTGTTCATCCAACTCGTGCAGACCTACAACCAACTCTTCGAGGAGAACCCGATC
AACGCCTCTGGCGTGGACGCGAAGGCTATCCTGTCCGCGAGGCTCTCGAAGTCCAGGAGGCTGGAGAACC
TGATCGCTCAGCTCCCAGGCGAGAAGAAGAACGGCCTGTTCGGGAACCTCATCGCTCTCAGCCTGGGGCT
CACCCCGAACTTCAAGTCGAACTTCGATCTCGCTGAGGACGCCAAGCTGCAACTCTCCAAGGACACCTAC
GACGATGACCTCGATAACCTCCTGGCCCAGATCGGCGATCAATACGCGGACCTGTTCCTCGCTGCCAAGA
ACCTGTCGGACGCCATCCTCCTGTCAGATATCCTCCGCGTGAACACCGAGATCACGAAGGCTCCACTCTC
TGCCTCCATGATCAAGCGCTACGACGAGCACCATCAGGATCTGACCCTCCTGAAGGCGCTGGTCCGCCAA
CAGCTCCCGGAGAAGTACAAGGAGATTTTCTTCGATCAGTCGAAGAACGGCTACGCTGGGTACATCGACG
GCGGGGCCTCACAAGAGGAGTTCTACAAGTTCATCAAGCCAATCCTGGAGAAGATGGACGGCACGGAGGA
GCTCCTGGTGAAGCTCAACAGGGAGGACCTCCTGCGGAAGCAGAGAACCTTCGATAACGGCAGCATCCCC
CACCAAATCCATCTCGGGGAGCTGCACGCCATCCTGAGAAGGCAAGAGGACTTCTACCCTTTCCTCAAGG
ATAACCGGGAGAAGATCGAGAAGATCCTGACCTTCAGAATCCCATACTACGTCGGCCCTCTCGCGCGGGG
GAACTCAAGATTCGCTTGGATGACCCGCAAGTCTGAGGAGACCATCACGCCGTGGAACTTCGAGGAGGTG
GTGGACAAGGGCGCTAGCGCTCAGTCGTTCATCGAGAGGATGACCAACTTCGACAAGAACCTGCCCAACG
AGAAGGTGCTCCCTAAGCACTCGCTCCTGTACGAGTACTTCACCGTCTACAACGAGCTCACGAAGGTGAA
GTACGTCACCGAGGGCATGCGCAAGCCAGCGTTCCTGTCCGGGGAGCAGAAGAAGGCTATCGTGGACCTC
CTGTTCAAGACCAACCGGAAGGTCACGGTTAAGCAACTCAAGGAGGACTACTTCAAGAAGATCGAGTGCT
TCGATTCGGTCGAGATCAGCGGCGTTGAGGACCGCTTCAACGCCAGCCTCGGGACCTACCACGATCTCCT
GAAGATCATCAAGGATAAGGACTTCCTGGACAACGAGGAGAACGAGGATATCCTGGAGGACATCGTGCTG
ACCCTCACGCTGTTCGAGGACAGGGAGATGATCGAGGAGCGCCTGAAGACGTACGCCCATCTCTTCGATG
ACAAGGTCATGAAGCAACTCAAGCGCCGGAGATACACCGGCTGGGGGAGGCTGTCCCGCAAGCTCATCAA
CGGCATCCGGGACAAGCAGTCCGGGAAGACCATCCTCGACTTCCTCAAGAGCGATGGCTTCGCCAACAGG
AACTTCATGCAACTGATCCACGATGACAGCCTCACCTTCAAGGAGGATATCCAAAAGGCTCAAGTGAGCG
GCCAGGGGGACTCGCTGCACGAGCATATCGCGAACCTCGCTGGCTCCCCCGCGATCAAGAAGGGCATCCT
CCAGACCGTGAAGGTTGTGGACGAGCTCGTGAAGGTCATGGGCCGGCACAAGCCTGAGAACATCGTCATC
GAGATGGCCAGAGAGAACCAAACCACGCAGAAGGGGCAAAAGAACTCTAGGGAGCGCATGAAGCGCATCG
AGGAGGGCATCAAGGAGCTGGGGTCCCAAATCCTCAAGGAGCACCCAGTGGAGAACACCCAACTGCAGAA
CGAGAAGCTCTACCTGTACTACCTCCAGAACGGCAGGGATATGTACGTGGACCAAGAGCTGGATATCAAC
CGCCTCAGCGATTACGACGTCGATCATATCGTTCCCCAGTCTTTCCTGAAGGATGACTCCATCGACAACA
AGGTCCTCACCAGGTCGGACAAGAACCGCGGCAAGTCAGATAACGTTCCATCTGAGGAGGTCGTTAAGAA
GATGAAGAACTACTGGAGGCAGCTCCTGAACGCCAAGCTGATCACGCAAAGGAAGTTCGACAACCTCACC
AAGGCTGAGAGAGGCGGGCTCTCAGAGCTGGACAAGGCCGGCTTCATCAAGCGGCAGCTGGTCGAGACCA
GACAAATCACGAAGCACGTTGCGCAAATCCTCGACTCTCGGATGAACACGAAGTACGATGAGAACGACAA
GCTGATCAGGGAGGTTAAGGTGATCACCCTGAAGTCTAAGCTCGTCTCCGACTTCAGGAAGGATTTCCAG
TTCTACAAGGTTCGCGAGATCAACAACTACCACCATGCCCATGACGCTTACCTCAACGCTGTGGTCGGCA
CCGCTCTGATCAAGAAGTACCCAAAGCTGGAGTCCGAGTTCGTGTACGGGGACTACAAGGTTTACGATGT
GCGCAAGATGATCGCCAAGTCGGAGCAAGAGATCGGCAAGGCTACCGCCAAGTACTTCTTCTACTCAAAC
ATCATGAACTTCTTCAAGACCGAGATCACGCTGGCCAACGGCGAGATCCGGAAGAGACCGCTCATCGAGA
CCAACGGCGAGACGGGGGAGATCGTGTGGGACAAGGGCAGGGATTTCGCGACCGTCCGCAAGGTTCTCTC
CATGCCCCAGGTGAACATCGTCAAGAAGACCGAGGTCCAAACGGGCGGGTTCTCAAAGGAGTCTATCCTG
CCTAAGCGGAACAGCGACAAGCTCATCGCCAGAAAGAAGGACTGGGACCCAAAGAAGTACGGCGGGTTCG
ACAGCCCTACCGTGGCCTACTCGGTCCTGGTTGTGGCGAAGGTTGAGAAGGGCAAGTCCAAGAAGCTCAA
GAGCGTGAAGGAGCTCCTGGGGATCACCATCATGGAGAGGTCCAGCTTCGAGAAGAACCCAATCGACTTC
CTGGAGGCCAAGGGCTACAAGGAGGTGAAGAAGGACCTGATCATCAAGCTCCCGAAGTACTCTCTCTTCG
AGCTGGAGAACGGCAGGAAGAGAATGCTGGCTTCCGCTGGCGAGCTCCAGAAGGGGAACGAGCTCGCGCT
GCCAAGCAAGTACGTGAACTTCCTCTACCTGGCTTCCCACTACGAGAAGCTCAAGGGCAGCCCGGAGGAC
AACGAGCAAAAGCAGCTGTTCGTCGAGCAGCACAAGCATTACCTCGACGAGATCATCGAGCAAATCTCCG
AGTTCAGCAAGCGCGTGATCCTCGCCGACGCGAACCTGGATAAGGTCCTCTCCGCCTACAACAAGCACCG
GGACAAGCCCATCAGAGAGCAAGCGGAGAACATCATCCATCTCTTCACCCTGACGAACCTCGGCGCTCCT
GCTGCTTTCAAGTACTTCGACACCACGATCGATCGGAAGAGATACACCTCCACGAAGGAGGTCCTGGACG
CGACCCTCATCCACCAGTCGATCACCGGCCTGTACGAGACGAGGATCGACCTCTCACAACTCGGCGGGGA
TAAGAGACCCGCAGCAACCAAGAAGGCAGGGCAAGCAAAGAAGAAGAAGTGACTCGAGTATATGAAGATG
AATATGAAATATTTGGTGTGTCAAATAAAAAGCTTGTGTGCTTAAGTTTGTGTTTTTTTCTTGGCTTGTT
GTGTTATGAATTTGTGGCTTTTTCTAATATTAAATGAATGTAAGATCACATTATAATGAATAAACAAATG
TTTCTATAATCCATTGTGAATGTTTTGTTGGATCTCTTCTGCAGCATATAACTACTGTATGTGCTATGGT
ATGGACTATGGAATATGATTAAAGATAAGGAGCTCGTTAACCGGTGACGGACGGCGCGCTGGCAGACATA
CTGTCCCACAAATGAAGATGGAATCTGTAAAAGAAAACGCGTGAAATAATGCGTCTGACAAAGGTTAGGT
CGGCTGCCTTTAATCAATACCAAAGTGGTCCCTACCACGATGGAAAAACTGTGCAGTCGGTTTGGCTTTT
TCTGACGAACAAATAAGATTCGTGGCCGACAGGTGGGGGTCCACCATGTGAAGGCATCTTCAGACTCCAA
TAATGGAGCAATGACGTAAGGGCTTACGAAATAAGTAAGGGTAGTTTGGGAAATGTCCACTCACCCGTCA
GTCTATAAATACTTAGCCCCTCCCTCATTGTTAAGGGAGCAAAATCTCAGAGAGATAGTCCTAGAGAGAG
AAAGAGAGCAAGTAGCCTAGAAGTAGTCAAGGCGGCGAAGTATTCAGGCACGTGGCCAGGAAGAAGAAAA
GCCAAGACGACGAAAACAGGTAAGAGCTAAGCTTCCTGCAGGAACAAAGCACCAGTGGTCTAGTGGTAGA
ATAGTACCCTGCCACGGTACAGACCCGGGTTCGATTCCCGGCTGGTGCATTGCCGTCTTGGGTCCCACGG
TTTTAGAGCTAGAAATAGCAAGTTAAAATAAGGCTAGTCCGTTATCAACTTGAAAAAGTGGCACCGAGTC
GGTGCAACAAAGCACCAGTGGTCTAGTGGTAGAATAGTACCCTGCCACGGTACAGACCCGGGTTCGATTC
CCGGCTGGTGCAGTGTATGGACGACGATATCAGTTTTAGAGCTAGAAATAGCAAGTTAAAATAAGGCTAG
TCCGTTATCAACTTGAAAAAGTGGCACCGAGTCGGTGCAACAAAGCACCAGTGGTCTAGTGGTAGAATAG
TACCCTGCCACGGTACAGACCCGGGTTCGATTCCCGGCTGGTGCAAATGCCTCTCCCAAACCCAAGTTTT
AGAGCTAGAAATAGCAAGTTAAAATAAGGCTAGTCCGTTATCAACTTGAAAAAGTGGCACCGAGTCGGTG
CAACAAAGCACCAGTGGTCTAGTGGTAGAATAGTACCCTGCCACGGTACAGACCCGGGTTCGATTCCCGG
CTGGTGCAGTCGATCGACAAGCTCGAGTTTCTCCATAATAATGTGTGAGTAGTTCCCAGATAAGGGAATT
AGGGTTCCTATAGGGTTTCGCTCATGTGTTGAGCATATAAGAAACCCTTAGTATGTATTTGTATTTGTAA
AATACTTCTATCAATAAAATTTCTAATTCCTAAAACCAAAATCCAGTACTAAAATCCAGATCCCCCGAAT
TAGAGCTCTACCGGCGTAATATGGCGCGCCGAAGCCAACTAAACAAGACCATAACCATGGTGACATTTGA
CATAGTTGTTTACTACTTGCTTGAGCCCCACCCTTGCTTATCGGTTGAACATTACAAGATACACTGCGGG
TGGCCTAAGGCACACCGTCCGAAACCGGCAAACCAAGCCTGATCGCCGAAATCCAAAATCACTACCGGCA
ATCTCTAAAGTTTATTTCATCCTTATATGACGAGGAAAGAAAAGAAGAGAGAAATAATATCTTAACTTCT
AAATCAGTCGCGTCAACTTTCTCGGCTAAGAAAGTGAGCACTATCATTTCGAAGACCATGTCATGAGTGC
CGACTTGCCATATCTTATTATATTCTTATTTATTTAATTATAATCCCATTGCAATACGTCTATTCTATCA
TGGCCTGCCACTAACGCTCCGTCTAACGTCGTTAAGCCATTGTCATAAGCGGCTGCTCAAAACTCTTCCC
GGTGGAGGCGAGGCGTTAACGGCGTCTACAAATCTAACGGCCACCAACCATCCAGCCGCCTCTCGAAAGC
TCCGCTCCGATCGCGGAAATTGCGTGGCGGAGACGAGCGGGCTCCTCTCACACGGCCCGGAACCGTCACG
GCACGGGTGGGGGATTCCTTCCCCAACCCTCCCCACCTCTCCTCCCCCCGTCGCAGCCCATAAATACAGG
GCCCTCCGCGCCTCTTCCCACAATCTCACATCGTCTCATCGTTCGGAGCGCACAACCCCCGGGTTCCAAA
TCCAAATTGCTCTCCTCGCGACCCTCGGCGATCCTTCCCCCGCTTCAAGGTACGGCGATCGTCTCCCCCG
TCCTCTTGCCCCATCTCCTCGCTCGGCGTGGTTTGGTGGTTCTGCTTGGTCTGTGGCTAGGAACTAGGCT
GAGGCGTTGACGAAATCATGCTAGATCCGCGTGTTTCCTGATCGTGGGTGGCTGGGAGGTGGGGTTTTCG
TGTAGATCTGATCGGTTCCGCTGTTTATCCTGTCATGCTCATGTGATTTGTGGGGATTTTAGGTCGTTTG
TCCGGGAATCGTGGGGTTGCTTCTAGGCTGTTCGTAGATGAGATCGTTCTCACGATCTGCTGGGTCGCTG
CCTAGGTTCAGCTAGGTCTGCCCTGTTTTTGGGTTCGTTTTCGGGATCTGTACGTGCATCTATTATCTGG
TTCGATGGTGCTAGCTAGGAACAAACAACTGATTCGTCCGATCGATTGTTTTGTTGCCATGTGCAAGGTT
AGGTCGTTATCTGATTGCTGTAGATCAGAGTAGAATAAGATCATCACAAGCTAGCTCTTGGGCTTATTAT
GAATCTGCGTTTGTTGCATGATTAAGATGATTATGCTTTTTCTTATGCTGCCGTTTGTATATGATGCGGT
AGCTTTTAACTGAATAGCACACCTTTCCTGTTTAGTTAGATTAGATTAGATTGCATGATAGATGAGGATA
TATGCTGCTACATCAGTTTGATGATTCTCTGGTACCTCATAATCAACTAGCTCATGTGCTTAAATTGAAA
CTGCATGTGCCACATGATTAAGATGCTAAGATTGGTGAAGATATATACGCTGCTGTTCCTATAGGATCCT
GTAGCTTTTACCTGGTCAACATGCATCGTCCTGTTATGGATAGATATGCATGATAGATGAAGATATGTAC
TGCTACAATTTGATGATTCTTTTGTGCACCTGATGATCATGCATGCTCTTTGCCCTTACTTTGATATACT
TGGATGATGGCATGCTTAGTACTAATGATGTGATGAACACACATGACCTGTTGGTATGAATATGATGTTG
CTGTTTGCTTGTGATGAGTTCTGTTTGTTTACTGCTAGGCACTTACCCTGTTGTCTGGTTCTCTTTTGCA
GAACCTGCAGGATGGAAGACGCCAAAAACATAAAGAAAGGCCCGGCGCCATTCTATCCGCTGGAAGATGG
AACCGCTGGAGAGCAACTGCATAAGGCTATGAAGAGATACGCCCTGGTTCCTGGAACAATTGCTTTTACA
GATGCACATATCGAGGTGGACATCACTTACGCTGAGTACTTCGAAATGTCCGTTCGGTTGGCAGAAGCTA
TGAAACGATATGGGCTGAATACAAATCACAGAATCGTCGTATGCAGTGAAAACTCTCTTCAATTCTTTAT
GCCGGTGTTGGGCGCGTTATTTATCGGAGTTGCAGTTGCGCCCGCGAACGACATTTATAATGAACGTGAA
TTGCTCAACAGTATGGGCATTTCGCAGCCTACCGTGGTGTTCGTTTCCAAAAAGGGGTTGCAAAAAATTT
TGAACGTGCAAAAAAAGCTCCCAATCATCCAAAAAATTATTATCATGGATTCTAAAACGGATTACCAGGG
ATTTCAGTCGATGTACACGTTCGTCACATCTCATCTACCTCCCGGTTTTAATGAATACGATTTTGTGCCA
GAGTCCTTCGATAGGGACAAGACAATTGCACTGATCATGAACTCCTCTGGATCTACTGGTCTGCCTAAAG
GTGTCGCTCTGCCTCATAGAACTGCCTGCGTGAGATTCTCGCATGCCAGAGATCCTATTTTTGGCAATCA
AATCATTCCGGATACTGCGATTTTAAGTGTTGTTCCATTCCATCACGGTTTTGGAATGTTTACTACACTC
GGATATTTGATATGTGGATTTCGAGTCGTCTTAATGTATAGATTTGAAGAAGAGCTGTTTCTGAGGAGCC
TTCAGGATTACAAGATTCAAAGTGCGCTGCTGGTGCCAACCCTATTCTCCTTCTTCGCCAAAAGCACTCT
GATTGACAAATACGATTTATCTAATTTACACGAAATTGCTTCTGGTGGCGCTCCCCTCTCTAAGGAAGTC
GGGGAAGCGGTTGCCAAGAGGTTCCATCTGCCAGGTATCAGGCAAGGATATGGGCTCACTGAGACTACAT
CAGCTATTCTGATTACACCCGAGGGGGATGATAAACCGGGCGCGGTCGGTAAAGTTGTTCCATTTTTTGA
AGCGAAGGTTGTGGATCTGGATACCGGGAAAACGCTGGGCGTTAATCAAAGAGGCGAACTGTGTGTGAGA
GGTCCTATGATTATGTCCGGTTATGTAAACAATCCGGAAGCGACCAACGCCTTGATTGACAAGGATGGAT
GGCTACATTCTGGAGACATAGCTTACTGGGACGAAGACGAACACTTCTTCATCGTTGACCGCCTGAAGTC
TCTGATTAAGTACAAAGGCTATCAGGTGGCTCCCGCTGAATTGGAATCCATCTTGCTCCAACACCCCAAC
ATCTTCGACGCTGGTGTCGCAGGTCTTCCCGACGATGACGCCGGTGAACTTCCCGCCGCCGTTGTTGTTT
TGGAGCACGGAAAGACGATGACGGAAAAAGAGATCGTGGATTACGTCGCCAGTCAAGTAACAACCGCGAA
AAAGTTGCGCGGAGGAGTTGTGTTTGTGGACGAAGTACCGAAAGGTCTTACCGGAAAACTCGACGCAAGA
AAAATCAGAGAGATCCTCATAAAGGCCAAGAAGGGCGGAAAGATCGCCGTGTGACGTCGACGATATGAAG
ATGAAGATGAAATATTTGGTGTGTCAAATAAAAAGCTTGTGTGCTTAAGTTTGTGTTTTTTTCTTGGCTT
GTTGTGTTATGAATTTGTGGCTTTTTCTAATATTAAATGAATGTAAGATCACATTATAATGAATAAACAA
ATGTTTCTATAATCCATTGTGAATGTTTTGTTGGATCTCTTCTGCAGCATATAACTACTGTATGTGCTAT
GGTATGGACTATGGAATATGATTAAAGATAAGCCAGAGCTCTGGTGACGGACGGCGCGACTAGTTTTACG
TACGTTAATTAACCCGGCGAGCTTTGGGTACGTCACGTGGCTCGAGGTTCGAGTATTATGGCATTGGGAA
AACTGTTTTTCTTGTACCATTTGTTGTGCTTGTAATTTACTGTGTTTTTTATTCGGTTTTCGCTATCGAA
CTGTGAAATGGAAATGGATGGAGAAGAGTTAATGAATGATATGGTCCTTTTGTTCATTCTCAAATTAATA
TTATTTGTTTTTTCTCTTATTTGTTGTGTGTTGAATTTGAAATTATAAGAGATATGCAAACATTTTGTTT
TGAGTAAAAATGTGTCAAATCGTGGCCTCTAATGACCGAAGTTAATATGAGGAGTAAAACACTTGTAGTT
GTGAGCTCGCGCGTAGTCCTCGGTAATATCGCAGAACAAAAGTACCTGATATCGAGTGTACTTCAAGTCA
CACCGGCGAGTGTGGCACTGGCCGTCGTTTTACAACGTCGTGACTGGGAAAACCCTGGCGTTACCCAACT
TAATCGCCTTGCAGCACATCCCCCTTTCGCCAGCTGGCGTAATAGCGAAGAGGCCCGCACCGATCGCCCT
TCCCAACAGTTGCGCAGCCTGAATGGCGAATGCTAGAGCAGCTTGAGCTTGGATCAGATTGTCGTTTCCC
GCCTTCAGTTTAAACTATCAGTGTTTGACAGGATATATTGGCGGGTAAACCTAAGAGAAAAGAGCGTTTA
TTAGAATAATCGGATATTTAAAAGGGCGTGAAAAGGTTTATCCGTTCGTCCATTTGTATGTGCATGCCAA
CCACAGGGTTCCCCTCGGGATCAAAGTACTTTGATCCAACCCCTCCGCTGCTATAGTGCAGTCGGCTTCT
GACGTTCAGTGCAGCCGTCTTCTGAAAACGACATGTCGCACAAGTCCTAAGTTACGCGACAGGCTGCCGC
CCTGCCCTTTTCCTGGCGTTTTCTTGTCGCGTGTTTTAGTCGCATAAAGTAGAATACTTGCGACTAGAAC
CGGAGACATTACGCCATGAACAAGAGCGCCGCCGCTGGCCTGCTGGGCTATGCCCGCGTCAGCACCGACG
ACCAGGACTTGACCAACCAACGGGCCGAACTGCACGCGGCCGGCTGCACCAAGCTGTTTTCCGAGAAGAT
CACCGGCACCAGGCGCGACCGCCCGGAGCTGGCCAGGATGCTTGACCACCTACGCCCTGGCGACGTTGTG
ACAGTGACCAGGCTAGACCGCCTGGCCCGCAGCACCCGCGACCTACTGGACATTGCCGAGCGCATCCAGG
AGGCCGGCGCGGGCCTGCGTAGCCTGGCAGAGCCGTGGGCCGACACCACCACGCCGGCCGGCCGCATGGT
GTTGACCGTGTTCGCCGGCATTGCCGAGTTCGAGCGTTCCCTAATCATCGACCGCACCCGGAGCGGGCGC
GAGGCCGCCAAGGCCCGAGGCGTGAAGTTTGGCCCCCGCCCTACCCTCACCCCGGCACAGATCGCGCACG
CCCGCGAGCTGATCGACCAGGAAGGCCGCACCGTGAAAGAGGCGGCTGCACTGCTTGGCGTGCATCGCTC
GACCCTGTACCGCGCACTTGAGCGCAGCGAGGAAGTGACGCCCACCGAGGCCAGGCGGCGCGGTGCCTTC
CGTGAGGACGCATTGACCGAGGCCGACGCCCTGGCGGCCGCCGAGAATGAACGCCAAGAGGAACAAGCAT
GAAACCGCACCAGGACGGCCAGGACGAACCGTTTTTCATTACCGAAGAGATCGAGGCGGAGATGATCGCG
GCCGGGTACGTGTTCGAGCCGCCCGCGCACGGCTCAACCGTGCGGCTGCATGAAATCCTGGCCGGTTTGT
CTGATGCCAAGCTGGCGGCCTGGCCGGCCAGCTTGGCCGCTGAAGAAACCGAGCGCCGCCGTCTAAAAAG
GTGATGTGTATTTGAGTAAAACAGCTTGCGTCATGCGGTCGCTGCGTATATGATGCGATGAGTAAATAAA
CAAATACGCAAGGGGAACGCATGAAGGTTATCGCTGTACTTAACCAGAAAGGCGGGTCAGGCAAGACGAC
CATCGCAACCCATCTAGCCCGCGCCCTGCAACTCGCCGGGGCCGATGTTCTGTTAGTCGATTCCGATCCC
CAGGGCAGTGCCCGCGATTGGGCGGCCGTGCGGGAAGATCAACCGCTAACCGTTGTCGGCATCGACCGCC
CGACGATTGACCGCGACGTGAAGGCCATCGGCCGGCGCGACTTCGTAGTGATCGACGGAGCGCCCCAGGC
GGCGGACTTGGCTGTGTCCGCGATCAAGGCAGCCGACTTCGTGCTGATTCCGGTGCAGCCAAGCCCTTAC
GACATATGGGCCACCGCCGACCTGGTGGAGCTGGTTAAGCAGCGCATTGAGGTCACGGATGGAAGGCTAC
AAGCGGCCTTTGTCGTGTCGCGGGCGATCAAAGGCACGCGCATCGGCGGTGAGGTTGCCGAGGCGCTGGC
CGGGTACGAGCTGCCCATTCTTGAGTCCCGTATCACGCAGCGCGTGAGCTACCCAGGCACTGCCGCCGCC
GGCACAACCGTTCTTGAATCAGAACCCGAGGGCGACGCTGCCCGCGAGGTCCAGGCGCTGGCCGCTGAAA
TTAAATCAAAACTCATTTGAGTTAATGAGGTAAAGAGAAAATGAGCAAAAGCACAAACACGCTAAGTGCC
GGCCGTCCGAGCGCACGCAGCAGCAAGGCTGCAACGTTGGCCAGCCTGGCAGACACGCCAGCCATGAAGC
GGGTCAACTTTCAGTTGCCGGCGGAGGATCACACCAAGCTGAAGATGTACGCGGTACGCCAAGGCAAGAC
CATTACCGAGCTGCTATCTGAATACATCGCGCAGCTACCAGAGTAAATGAGCAAATGAATAAATGAGTAG
ATGAATTTTAGCGGCTAAAGGAGGCGGCATGGAAAATCAAGAACAACCAGGCACCGACGCCGTGGAATGC
CCCATGTGTGGAGGAACGGGCGGTTGGCCAGGCGTAAGCGGCTGGGTTGCCTGCCGGCCCTGCAATGGCA
CTGGAACCCCCAAGCCCGAGGAATCGGCGTGAGCGGTCGCAAACCATCCGGCCCGGTACAAATCGGCGCG
GCGCTGGGTGATGACCTGGTGGAGAAGTTGAAGGCCGCGCAGGCCGCCCAGCGGCAACGCATCGAGGCAG
AAGCACGCCCCGGTGAATCGTGGCAAGCGGCCGCTGATCGAATCCGCAAAGAATCCCGGCAACCGCCGGC
AGCCGGTGCGCCGTCGATTAGGAAGCCGCCCAAGGGCGACGAGCAACCAGATTTTTTCGTTCCGATGCTC
TATGACGTGGGCACCCGCGATAGTCGCAGCATCATGGACGTGGCCGTTTTCCGTCTGTCGAAGCGTGACC
GACGAGCTGGCGAGGTGATCCGCTACGAGCTTCCAGACGGGCACGTAGAGGTTTCCGCAGGGCCGGCCGG
CATGGCCAGTGTGTGGGATTACGACCTGGTACTGATGGCGGTTTCCCATCTAACCGAATCCATGAACCGA
TACCGGGAAGGGAAGGGAGACAAGCCCGGCCGCGTGTTCCGTCCACACGTTGCGGACGTACTCAAGTTCT
GCCGGCGAGCCGATGGCGGAAAGCAGAAAGACGACCTGGTAGAAACCTGCATTCGGTTAAACACCACGCA
CGTTGCCATGCAGCGTACGAAGAAGGCCAAGAACGGCCGCCTGGTGACGGTATCCGAGGGTGAAGCCTTG
ATTAGCCGCTACAAGATCGTAAAGAGCGAAACCGGGCGGCCGGAGTACATCGAGATCGAGCTAGCTGATT
GGATGTACCGCGAGATCACAGAAGGCAAGAACCCGGACGTGCTGACGGTTCACCCCGATTACTTTTTGAT
CGATCCCGGCATCGGCCGTTTTCTCTACCGCCTGGCACGCCGCGCCGCAGGCAAGGCAGAAGCCAGATGG
TTGTTCAAGACGATCTACGAACGCAGTGGCAGCGCCGGAGAGTTCAAGAAGTTCTGTTTCACCGTGCGCA
AGCTGATCGGGTCAAATGACCTGCCGGAGTACGATTTGAAGGAGGAGGCGGGGCAGGCTGGCCCGATCCT
AGTCATGCGCTACCGCAACCTGATCGAGGGCGAAGCATCCGCCGGTTCCTAATGTACGGAGCAGATGCTA
GGGCAAATTGCCCTAGCAGGGGAAAAAGGTCGAAAAGGCCTCTTTCCTGTGGATAGCACGTACATTGGGA
ACCCAAAGCCGTACATTGGGAACCGGAACCCGTACATTGGGAACCCAAAGCCGTACATTGGGAACCGGTC
ACACATGTAAGTGACTGATATAAAAGAGAAAAAAGGCGATTTTTCCGCCTAAAACTCTTTAAAACTTATT
AAAACTCTTAAAACCCGCCTGGCCTGTGCATAACTGTCTGGCCAGCGCACAGCCCAAGAGCTGCAAAAAG
CGCCTACCCTTCGGTCGCTGCGCTCCCTACGCCCCGCCGCTTCGCGTCGGCCTATCGCGGCCGCTGGCCG
CTCAAAAATGGCTGGCCTACGGCCAGGCAATCTACCAGGGCGCGGACAAGCCGCGCCGTCGCCACTCGAC
CGCCGGCGCCCACATCAAGGCACCCTGCCTCGCGCGTTTCGGTGATGACGGTGAAAACCTCTGACACATG
CAGCTCCCGGAAACGGTCACAGCTTGTCTGTAAGCGGATGCCGGGAGCAGACAAGCCCGTCAGGGCGCGT
CAGCGGGTGTTGGCGGGTGTCGGGGCGCAGCCATGACCCAGTCACGTAGCGATAGCGGAGTGTATACTGG
CTTAACTATGCGGCATCAGAGCAGATTGTACTGAGAGTGCACCATATGCGGTGTGAAATACCGCACAGAT
GCGTAAGGAGAAAATACCGCATCAGGCCCTCTTCCGCTTCCTCGCTCACTGACTCGCTGCGCTCGGTCGT
TCGGCTGCGGCGAGCGGTATCAGCTCACTCAAAGGCGGTAATACGGTTATCCACAGAATCAGGGGATAAC
GCAGGAAAGAACATGTGAGCAAAAGGCCAGCAAAAGGCCAGGAACCGTAAAAAGGCCGCGTTGCTGGCGT
TTTTCCATAGGCTCCGCCCCCCTGACGAGCATCACAAAAATCGACGCTCAAGTCAGAGGTGGCGAAACCC
GACAGGACTATAAAGATACCAGGCGTTTCCCCCTGGAAGCTCCCTCGTGCGCTCTCCTGTTCCGACCCTG
CCGCTTACCGGATACCTGTCCGCCTTTCTCCCTTCGGGAAGCGTGGCGCTTTCTCATAGCTCACGCTGTA
GGTATCTCAGTTCGGTGTAGGTCGTTCGCTCCAAGCTGGGCTGTGTGCACGAACCCCCCGTTCAGCCCGA
CCGCTGCGCCTTATCCGGTAACTATCGTCTTGAGTCCAACCCGGTAAGACACGACTTATCGCCACTGGCA
GCAGCCACTGGTAACAGGATTAGCAGAGCGAGGTAT
Features (pLannotate 1.2.2; 33 found; start..end, strand, type, name):
    291..1085    -  CDS            KanR: aminoglycoside phosphotransferase; aphA-3; confers resistance to kanamycin
   1510..1534    +  misc_feature   LB T-DNA repeat: left border repeat from nopaline C58 T-DNA
   1612..1786    -  polyA_signal   CaMV poly(A) signal: cauliflower mosaic virus polyadenylation signal
   1827..2852    -  CDS            HygR: hygromycin B phosphotransferase confers resistance to hygromycin
   4720..4779    +  CDS            lacI (fragment): lac repressor; lacI; The lac repressor binds to the lac operator to inhibit transcription in E. coli. This inhibition can be relieved by adding lactose or isopropyl-β-D-thiogalactopyranoside (IPTG).
   4792..4813    +  protein_bind   CAP binding site: CAP binding activates transcription in the presence of cAMP. E. coli catabolite activator protein
   4828..4858    +  promoter       lac promoter: promoter for the E. coli lac operon
   4862..4884    +  protein_bind   lac operator (fragment): The lac repressor binds to the lac operator to inhibit transcription in E. coli. This inhibition can be relieved by adding lactose or isopropyl-β-D-thiogalactopyranoside (IPTG). lac repressor encoded by lacI
   4915..4940    +  misc_feature   MCS (fragment): pUC18/19 multiple cloning site
   4952..6942    +  promoter       Ubi promoter: maize polyubiquitin gene promoter
   6954..7661    +  CDS            Trex2: TREX2_MOUSE - Experimental evidence at protein level: Swiss-Prot protein existence level 1. Exonuclease with a preference for double-stranded DNA with mismatched 3' termini. May play a role in DNA repair. From Mus musculus (Mouse).
   7728..11831   +  CDS            cas9: CAS9_STRP1 - Also known as csn1 From Streptococcus pyogenes serotype M1.
  11891..12139   +  terminator     HSP terminator: efficient transcription terminator from the Arabidopsis thaliana heat shock protein 18.2 gene (Nagaya et al., 2010)
  12648..12718   +  ncRNA          tRNA: Accession: RF00005 - tRNA
  12740..12815   +  misc_RNA       gRNA scaffold: guide RNA scaffold for the Streptococcus pyogenes CRISPR/Cas9 system
  12821..12891   +  ncRNA          tRNA: Accession: RF00005 - tRNA
  12913..12988   +  misc_RNA       gRNA scaffold: guide RNA scaffold for the Streptococcus pyogenes CRISPR/Cas9 system
  12994..13064   +  ncRNA          tRNA: Accession: RF00005 - tRNA
  13086..13161   +  misc_RNA       gRNA scaffold: guide RNA scaffold for the Streptococcus pyogenes CRISPR/Cas9 system
  13167..13237   +  ncRNA          tRNA: Accession: RF00005 - tRNA
  13258..13432   +  polyA_signal   CaMV poly(A) signal: cauliflower mosaic virus polyadenylation signal
  15342..16992   +  CDS            luciferase (fragment): firefly luciferase; luc+; enhanced luc+ version of the luciferase gene
  17004..17252   +  terminator     HSP terminator: efficient transcription terminator from the Arabidopsis thaliana heat shock protein 18.2 gene (Nagaya et al., 2010)
  17337..17642   +  terminator     E9 terminator (fragment): terminator and polyadenylation signal from the pea rbcS-E9 gene
  17726..17880   +  CDS            lacZα (fragment): LacZα fragment of β-galactosidase; lacZ fragment
  17946..17970   +  misc_feature   RB T-DNA repeat: right border repeat from nopaline C58 T-DNA
  18310..18711   +  CDS            Y4CG_SINFN (fragment): Protein inferred from homology: Swiss-Prot protein existence level 3. From Sinorhizobium fredii (strain NBRC 101917 / NGR234).
  19271..19900   +  CDS            pVS1 StaA: stability protein from the Pseudomonas plasmid pVS1 (Heeb et al., 2000)
  20329..21402   +  CDS            pVS1 RepA: replication protein from the Pseudomonas plasmid pVS1 (Heeb et al., 2000)
  21468..21662   +  rep_origin     pVS1 oriV: origin of replication for the Pseudomonas plasmid pVS1 (Heeb et al., 2000)
  21865..21904   +  CDS            rop (fragment): Rop protein, which maintains plasmids at low copy number; rop
  22006..22146   +  misc_feature   bom: basis of mobility region from pBR322
  22332..204     -  rep_origin     ori (across the origin): high-copy-number ColE1/pMB1/pBR322/pUC origin of replication
