[The description below was written by a language model from this plasmid's Addgene catalogue record and pLannotate feature annotations shown in this document.]
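Description:
pTW045 is a roughly 22.7 kb binary T-DNA vector built on the pTRANS_250d backbone for Agrobacterium-mediated generation of transgenic plants, designed for CRISPR/Cas9 editing of the Drm1b gene in Setaria viridis. Outside the T-DNA borders, the backbone carries a ColE1/pMB1-type high-copy origin with the pBR322 bom region for propagation in E. coli. It also carries the pVS1 replication and stability functions (oriV, RepA, StaA) that maintain the plasmid in Agrobacterium, along with a kanamycin resistance gene (aphA-3) for bacterial selection.

Between the nopaline-type left and right border repeats sit several plant expression units. Near the left border, a hygromycin phosphotransferase gene terminated by a CaMV poly(A) signal provides plant selection; its promoter is not annotated. The maize polyubiquitin promoter drives a reading frame region containing mouse Trex2, a 3' exonuclease, followed closely by Streptococcus pyogenes Cas9 and ending in the Arabidopsis HSP18.2 terminator. The short gap between the two coding sequences suggests a linked or co-translated arrangement, though no linker is annotated. Downstream is a polycistronic tRNA–gRNA array, in which tRNA units alternate with S. pyogenes guide scaffolds so that endogenous tRNA processing releases the individual guides. This array ends in a CaMV poly(A) signal, and its promoter is not annotated. The table shows three scaffolds, whereas the catalogue lists two Drm1b spacers. A firefly luciferase (luc+) cassette with an HSP terminator serves as a visual reporter of transformation. The sequence record is labelled a partial NGS result, so annotation gaps may reflect incomplete coverage.
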