Addgene plasmid #185690: pTW045
Purpose: T-DNA for creating transgenic plants expressing Cas9 and Drm1b gRNAs
Depositing lab: Feng Zhang. Depositing organization: University of Minnesota. Publication: Optimization of multiplexed CRISPR/Cas9 system for highly efficient genome editing in Setaria viridis. Weiss T, Wang C, Kang X, Zhao H, Elena Gamo M, Starker CG, Crisp PA, Zhou P, Springer NM, Voytas DF, Zhang F. Plant J. 2020 Nov;104(3):828-838. doi: 10.1111/tpj.14949. Epub 2020 Sep 8. PubMed 32786122.
Backbone
  Vector backbone: pTRANS_250d
  Vector type: Plant Expression, CRISPR
  Selectable markers: Hygromycin ; Firefly Luciferase
Growth in bacteria
  Bacterial resistance: Kanamycin, 50 μg/mL
  Growth temperature: 37°C
  Growth strain: DH5alpha
  Copy number: High Copy
Gene/Insert
  Gene/Insert name: Cas9, Drm1b gRNAs
  gRNA/shRNA sequence: gtgtatggacgacgatatca; aatgcctctcccaaacccaa
  Species: Setaria viridis
  Cloning method: Restriction Enzyme; 5′ cloning site unknown (unknown if destroyed); 3′ cloning site unknown (unknown if destroyed)
  Sequencing primers: 5′ n/a
Terms and licenses: Academic/Nonprofit Terms; Industry Terms: Not Available to Industry
How to cite: pTW045 was a gift from Feng Zhang (Addgene plasmid # 185690 ; http://n2t.net/addgene:185690 ; RRID:Addgene_185690)
